Addgene plasmid #89124: p5M-PR-A
Purpose: mammalian expression of full-length human progesterone receptor-A in pCMV5 with 3 restriction sites deleted in polylinker
Depositing lab: Elizabeth Wilson. Publication: Primate-specific melanoma antigen-A11 regulates isoform-specific human progesterone receptor-B transactivation. Su S, Blackwelder AJ, Grossman G, Minges JT, Yuan L, Young SL, Wilson EM. J Biol Chem. 2012 Oct 5;287(41):34809-24. doi: 10.1074/jbc.M112.372797. Epub 2012 Aug 13. PubMed 22891251.
Backbone
  Vector backbone: pCMV5
  Vector type: Mammalian Expression
Growth in bacteria
  Bacterial resistance: Ampicillin, 100 μg/mL
  Growth temperature: 37°C
  Growth strain: DH5alpha
  Copy number: High Copy
Gene/Insert
  Gene/Insert name: human progesterone receptor-A
  Species: H. sapiens (human)
  Insert size (bp): 2300
  Entrez Gene: PGR (a.k.a. NR3C3, PR)
  Promoter: CMV
  Cloning method: Restriction Enzyme; 5′ cloning site BamHI (destroyed during cloning); 3′ cloning site XbaI (not destroyed)
  Sequencing primers: 5′ CMV-F
Terms and licenses: Academic/Nonprofit Terms; Industry Terms: Not Available to Industry
Depositor comments: Addgene's sequencing results found that only 3 restriction sites from pCMV5 were deleted in this plasmid: HindIII, PstI, SalI. BamHI and XbaI sites are still present in the polylinker.
How to cite: p5M-PR-A was a gift from Elizabeth Wilson (Addgene plasmid # 89124 ; http://n2t.net/addgene:89124 ; RRID:Addgene_89124)
