[The description below was written by a language model from this plasmid's Addgene catalogue record and pLannotate feature annotations shown in this document.]
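Description:
p5M-PR-A is a mammalian expression plasmid carrying the full-length human progesterone receptor A isoform (gene PGR, also known as NR3C3) in a modified pCMV5 backbone. The "5M" backbone differs from pCMV5 by removal of polylinker restriction sites; the repository's sequencing indicates that the HindIII, PstI and SalI sites are gone, while BamHI and XbaI sites remain in the polylinker. This sits a little awkwardly with the cloning record, which lists the 5′ BamHI junction as destroyed and the 3′ XbaI site as retained. In bacteria the plasmid replicates from a high-copy ColE1/pUC-type origin and is selected with ampicillin through the β-lactamase gene. An f1 phage origin is also present, along with vestigial lac promoter/operator, lacI and lacZα fragments and a T7 promoter inherited from the parental vector.

The expression cassette consists of the human cytomegalovirus immediate early enhancer and promoter driving the PGR coding sequence, with a human growth hormone polyadenylation signal downstream. The annotated PGR match spans about 2.7 kb, somewhat more than the roughly 2.3 kb catalogued insert size, and about a kilobase of unannotated sequence lies between it and the poly(A) signal. The record does not explain either point. No epitope tag, reporter or mammalian selection marker is annotated, so the plasmid appears suited to transient transfection. An SV40 early promoter region lies downstream of the cassette, with no annotated gene under its control. The associated work concerns isoform-specific regulation of progesterone receptor transactivation by the coregulator melanoma antigen-A11, for which a PR-A expression plasmid would allow comparison with the PR-B isoform.
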