Features (pLannotate 1.2.2; 15 found; start..end, strand, type, name):
      1..380     +  enhancer       CMV enhancer: human cytomegalovirus immediate early enhancer
    382..581     +  promoter       CMV promoter: human cytomegalovirus (CMV) immediate early promoter
    596..3337    +  CDS            PGR: PRGR_HUMAN - Also known as NR3C3. Experimental evidence at protein level: Swiss-Prot protein existence level 1. [Isoform 4]: Increases mitochondrial membrane potential and cellular respiration upon stimulation by progesterone. From Homo sapiens (Human).
   4390..5012    +  polyA_signal   hGH poly(A) signal: human growth hormone polyadenylation signal
   5080..5290    +  promoter       SV40 promoter: SV40 early promoter
   5337..5355    -  promoter       T7 promoter: promoter for bacteriophage T7 RNA polymerase
   5393..5409    -  protein_bind   lac operator: The lac repressor binds to the lac operator to inhibit transcription in E. coli. This inhibition can be relieved by adding lactose or isopropyl-β-D-thiogalactopyranoside (IPTG). lac repressor encoded by lacI
   5417..5447    -  promoter       lac promoter: promoter for the E. coli lac operon
   5462..5483    -  protein_bind   CAP binding site: CAP binding activates transcription in the presence of cAMP. E. coli catabolite activator protein
   5496..5588    -  CDS            lacI (fragment): lac repressor; lacI; The lac repressor binds to the lac operator to inhibit transcription in E. coli. This inhibition can be relieved by adding lactose or isopropyl-β-D-thiogalactopyranoside (IPTG).
   5771..6359    -  rep_origin     ori: high-copy-number ColE1/pMB1/pBR322/pUC origin of replication
   6530..7390    -  CDS            AmpR: β-lactamase; bla; confers resistance to ampicillin, carbenicillin, and related antibiotics
   7391..7495    -  promoter       AmpR promoter: bla
   7522..7950    +  rep_origin     f1 ori (sequence partly withheld): f1 bacteriophage origin of replication; arrow indicates direction of (+) strand synthesis
   7981..8135    -  CDS            lacZα (fragment): LacZα fragment of β-galactosidase; lacZ fragment
>Addgene plasmid #89124 | p5M-PR-A | addgene full sequence | sequence record 175734 | Addgene NGS Result
GACATTGATTATTGACTAGTTATTAATAGTAATCAATTACGGGGTCATTAGTTCATAGCCCATATATGGA
GTTCCGCGTTACATAACTTACGGTAAATGGCCCGCCTGGCTGACCGCCCAACGACCCCCGCCCATTGACG
TCAATAATGACGTATGTTCCCATAGTAACGCCAATAGGGACTTTCCATTGACGTCAATGGGTGGAGTATT
TACGGTAAACTGCCCACTTGGCAGTACATCAAGTGTATCATATGCCAAGTCCGCCCCCTATTGACGTCAA
TGACGGTAAATGGCCCGCCTGGCATTATGCCCAGTACATGACCTTACGGGACTTTCCTACTTGGCAGTAC
ATCTACGTATTAGTCATCGCTATTACCATGGTGATGCGGTTTTGGCAGTACACCAATGGGCGTGGATAGC
GGTTTGACTCACGGGGATTTCCAAGTCTCCACCCCATTGACGTCAATGGGAGTTTGTTTTGGCACCAAAA
TCAACGGGACTTTCCAAAATGTCGTAATAACCCCGCCCCGTTGACGCAAATGGGCGGTAGGCGTGTACGG
TGGGAGGTCTATATAAGCAGAGCTCGTTTAGTGAACCGTCAGAATTCAGATCCCCACTGCTGTGTCGCCC
AGCCGCAGGTCCGTTCCCGGGGAGCCAGACCTCGGACACCTTGCCTGAAGTTTCGGCCATACCTATCTCC
CTGGACGGGCTACTCTTCCCTCGGCCCTGCCAGGGACAGGACCCCTCCGACGAAAAGACGCAGGACCAGC
AGTCGCTGTCGGACGTGGAGGGCGCATATTCCAGAGCTGAAGCTACAAGGGGTGCTGGAGGCAGCAGTTC
TAGTCCCCCAGAAAAGGACAGCGGACTGCTGGACAGTGTCTTGGACACTCTGTTGGCGCCCTCAGGTCCC
GGGCAGAGCCAACCCAGCCCTCCCGCCTGCGAGGTCACCAGCTCTTGGTGCCTGTTTGGCCCCGAACTTC
CCGAAGATCCACCGGCTGCCCCCGCCACCCAGCGGGTGTTGTCCCCGCTCATGAGCCGGTCCGGGTGCAA
GGTTGGAGACAGCTCCGGGACGGCAGCTGCCCATAAAGTGCTGCCCCGGGGCCTGTCACCAGCCCGGCAG
CTGCTGCTCCCGGCCTCTGAGAGCCCTCACTGGTCCGGGGCCCCAGTGAAGCCGTCTCCGCAGGCCGCTG
CGGTGGAGGTTGAGGAGGAGGATGGCTCTGAGTCCGAGGAGTCTGCGGGTCCGCTTCTGAAGGGCAAACC
TCGGGCTCTGGGTGGCGCGGCGGCTGGAGGAGGAGCCGCGGCTGTCCCGCCGGGGGCGGCAGCAGGAGGC
GTCGCCCTGGTCCCCAAGGAAGATTCCCGCTTCTCAGCGCCCAGGGTCGCCCTGGTGGAGCAGGACGCGC
CGATGGCGCCCGGGCGCTCCCCGCTGGCCACCACGGTGATGGATTTCATCCACGTGCCTATCCTGCCTCT
CAATCACGCCTTATTGGCAGCCCGCACTCGGCAGCTGCTGGAAGACGAAAGTTACGACGGCGGGGCCGGG
GCTGCCAGCGCCTTTGCCCCGCCGCGGAGTTCACCCTGTGCCTCGTCCACCCCGGTCGCTGTAGGCGACT
TCCCCGACTGCGCGTACCCGCCCGACGCCGAGCCCAAGGACGACGCGTACCCTCTCTATAGCGACTTCCA
GCCGCCCGCTCTAAAGATAAAGGAGGAGGAGGAAGGTGCGGAGGCCTCCGCGCGCTCCCCGCGTTCCTAC
CTTGTGGCCGGTGCCAACCCCGCAGCCTTCCCGGATTTCCCGTTGGGGCCACCGCCCCCGCTGCCGCCGC
GAGCGACCCCATCCAGACCCGGGGAAGCGGCGGTGACGGCCGCACCCGCCAGTGCCTCAGTCTCGTCTGC
GTCCTCCTCGGGGTCGACCCTGGAGTGCATCCTGTACAAAGCGGAGGGCGCGCCGCCCCAGCAGGGCCCG
TTCGCGCCGCCGCCCTGCAAGGCGCCGGGCGCGAGCGGCTGCCTGCTCCCGCGGGACGGCCTGCCCTCCA
CCTCCGCCTCTGCCGCCGCCGCCGGGGCGGCCCCCGCGCTCTACCCTGCACTCGGCCTCAACGGGCTCCC
GCAGCTCGGCTACCAGGCCGCCGTGCTCAAGGAGGGCCTGCCGCAGGTCTACCCGCCCTATCTCAACTAC
CTGAGGCCGGATTCAGAAGCCAGCCAGAGCCCACAATACAGCTTCGAGTCATTACCTCAGAAGATTTGTT
TAATCTGTGGGGATGAAGCATCAGGCTGTCATTATGGTGTCCTTACCTGTGGGAGCTGTAAGGTCTTCTT
TAAGAGGGCAATGGAAGGGCAGCACAACTACTTATGTGCTGGAAGAAATGACTGCATCGTTGATAAAATC
CGCAGAAAAAACTGCCCAGCATGTCGCCTTAGAAAGTGCTGTCAGGCTGGCATGGTCCTTGGAGGTCGAA
AATTTAAAAAGTTCAATAAAGTCAGAGTTGTGAGAGCACTGGATGCTGTTGCTCTCCCACAGCCATTGGG
CGTTCCAAATGAAAGCCAAGCCCTAAGCCAGAGATTCACTTTTTCACCAGGTCAAGACATACAGTTGATT
CCACCACTGATCAACCTGTTAATGAGCATTGAACCAGATGTGATCTATGCAGGACATGACAACACAAAAC
CTGACACCTCCAGTTCTTTGCTGACAAGTCTTAATCAACTAGGCGAGAGGCAACTTCTTTCAGTAGTCAA
GTGGTCTAAATCATTGCCAGGTTTTCGAAACTTACATATTGATGACCAGATAACTCTCATTCAGTATTCT
TGGATGAGCTTAATGGTGTTTGGTCTAGGATGGAGATCCTACAAACATGTCAGTGGGCAGATGCTGTATT
TTGCACCTGATCTAATACTAAATGAACAGCGGATGAAAGAATCATCATTCTATTCATTATGCCTTACCAT
GTGGCAGATCCCACAGGAGTTTGTCAAGCTTCAAGTTAGCCAAGAAGAGTTCCTCTGTATGAAAGTATTG
TTACTTCTTAATACAATTCCTTTGGAAGGGCTACGAAGTCAAACCCAGTTTGAGGAGATGAGGTCAAGCT
ACATTAGAGAGCTCATCAAGGCAATTGGTTTGAGGCAAAAAGGAGTTGTGTCGAGCTCACAGCGTTTCTA
TCAACTTACAAAACTTCTTGATAACTTGCATGATCTTGTCAAACAGCTTCATCTGTACTGCTTGAATACA
TTTATCCAGTCCCGGGCACTGAGTGTTGAATTTCCAGAAATGATGTCTGAAGTTATTGCTGCACAATTAC
CCAAGATATTGGCAGGGATGGTGAAACCCCTTCTCTTTCATAAAAAGTGAATGTCATCTTTTTCTTTTAA
AGAATTAAATTTTGTGGCATGTCTTTTTGTTTTGGTCAGGATTATGAGGTCTTGAGTTTTTATAATGTTC
TTCTGAAAGCCTTACATTTATAACATCATAGTGTGTAAATTTAAAAGAAAAATTGTGAGGTTCTAATTAT
TTTCTTTTATAAAGTATAATTAGAATGTTTAACTGTTTTGTTTACCCATATTTTCTTGAAGAATTTACAA
GATTGAAAAAGTACTAAAATTGTTAAAGTAAACTATATCTTATCCATATTATTTCATACCATGTAGGTGA
GGATTTTTAACTTTTGCATCTAACAAATCATCGACTTAAGAGAAAAAATCTTACATGTAATAACACAAAG
CTATTATATGTTATTTCTAGGTAACTCCCTTTGTGTCAATTATATTTCCAAAAATGAACCTTTAAAATGG
TATGCAAAATTTTGTCTATATATATTTGTGTGAGGAGGAAATTCATAACTTTCCTCAGATTTTCAAAAGT
ATTTTTAATGCAAAAAATGTAGAAAGAGTTTAAAACCACTAAAATAGATTGATGTTCTTCAAACTAGGCA
AAACAACTCATATGTTAAGACCATTTTCCAGATTGGAAACACAAATCTCTTAGGAAGTTAATAAGTAGAT
TCATATCATTATACAAATAGTATTGTGGGTTTTGTAGGTTTTTAAAATAACCTTTTTTGGGGAGAGAATT
GTCCTCTAATGAGGTATTGCGAGTGGACATAAGAAATCAGAAGATTATGGCCTAACTGTACTCCTTACCA
ACTGTGGCATGCTGAAAGTTAGTCACTCTTACTGATTCTCAATTCTCTCACCTTTGAAAGTAGTAAAATA
TCTTTCCTGCCAATTGCTCCTTTGGGTCAGAGCTTATTAACATCTTTTCAAATCAAAGGAAAGAAGAAAG
GGAGAGGAGGAGGAGGGAGATATCAATTCACATACCTTTCTCCTCTTTATCCTCCACTATCATGAATTCA
GATCATCCATCACACTGGCGGCCGCTCGAGCATGCATCTAGAGGATCCCGGGTGGCATCCCTGTGACCCC
TCCCCAGTGCCTCTCCTGGCCCTGGAAGTTGCCACTCCAGTGCCCACCAGCCTTGTCCTAATAAAATTAA
GTTGCATCATTTTGTCTGACTAGGTGTCCTTCTATAATATTATGGGGTGGAGGGGGGTGGTATGGAGCAA
GGGGCAAGTTGGGAAGACAACCTGTAGGGCCTGCGGGGTCTATTGGGAACCAAGCTGGAGTGCAGTGGCA
CAATCTTGGCTCACTGCAATCTCCGCCTCCTGGGTTCAAGCGATTCTCCTGCCTCAGCCTCCCGAGTTGT
TGGGATTCCAGGCATGCATGACCAGGCTCAGCTAATTTTTGTTTTTTTGGTAGAGACGGGGTTTCACCAT
ATTGGCCAGGCTGGTCTCCAACTCCTAATCTCAGGTGATCTACCCACCTTGGCCTCCCAAATTGCTGGGA
TTACAGGCGTGAACCACTGCTCCCTTCCCTGTCCTTCTGATTTTAAAATAACTATACCAGCAGGAGGACG
TCCAGACACAGCATAGGCTACCTGGCCATGCCCAACCGGTGGGACATTTGAGTTGCTTGCTTGGCACTGT
CCTCTCATGCGTTGGGTCCACTCAGTAGATGCCTGTTGAATTGGGTACGCGGCCAGCTTGGCTGTGGAAT
GTGTGTCAGTTAGGGTGTGGAAAGTCCCCAGGCTCCCCAGCAGGCAGAAGTATGCAAAGCATGCATCTCA
ATTAGTCAGCAACCATAGTCCCGCCCCTAACTCCGCCCATCCCGCCCCTAACTCCGCCCAGTTCCGCCCA
TTCTCCGCCCCATGGCTGACTAATTTTTTTTATTTATGCAGAGGCCGAGGCCGCCTCGGCCTCTGAGCTA
TTCCAGAAGTAGTGAGGAGGCTTTTTTGGAGGCCTAGGCTTTTGCAAAAAGCTCCTCGAGGAACTGAAAA
ACCAGAAAGTTAATTCCCTATAGTGAGTCGTATTAAATTCGTAATCATGTCATAGCTGTTTCCTGTGTGA
AATTGTTATCCGCTCACAATTCCACACAACATACGAGCCGGAAGCATAAAGTGTAAAGCCTGGGGTGCCT
AATGAGTGAGCTAACTCACATTAATTGCGTTGCGCTCACTGCCCGCTTTCCAGTCGGGAAACCTGTCGTG
CCAGCTGCATTAATGAATCGGCCAACGCGCGGGGAGAGGCGGTTTGCGTATTGGGCGCTCTTCCGCTTCC
TCGCTCACTGACTCGCTGCGCTCGGTCGTTCGGCTGCGGCGAGCGGTATCAGCTCACTCAAAGGCGGTAA
TACGGTTATCCACAGAATCAGGGGATAACGCAGGAAAGAACATGTGAGCAAAAGGCCAGCAAAAGGCCAG
GAACCGTAAAAAGGCCGCGTTGCTGGCGTTTTTCCATAGGCTCCGCCCCCCTGACGAGCATCACAAAAAT
CGACGCTCAAGTCAGAGGTGGCGAAACCCGACAGGACTATAAAGATACCAGGCGTTTCCCCCTGGAAGCT
CCCTCGTGCGCTCTCCTGTTCCGACCCTGCCGCTTACCGGATACCTGTCCGCCTTTCTCCCTTCGGGAAG
CGTGGCGCTTTCTCATAGCTCACGCTGTAGGTATCTCAGTTCGGTGTAGGTCGTTCGCTCCAAGCTGGGC
TGTGTGCACGAACCCCCCGTTCAGCCCGACCGCTGCGCCTTATCCGGTAACTATCGTCTTGAGTCCAACC
CGGTAAGACACGACTTATCGCCACTGGCAGCAGCCACTGGTAACAGGATTAGCAGAGCGAGGTATGTAGG
CGGTGCTACAGAGTTCTTGAAGTGGTGGCCTAACTACGGCTACACTAGAAGAACAGTATTTGGTATCTGC
GCTCTGCTGAAGCCAGTTACCTTCGGAAAAAGAGTTGGTAGCTCTTGATCCGGCAAACAAACCACCGCTG
GTAGCGGTGGTTTTTTTGTTTGCAAGCAGCAGATTACGCGCAGAAAAAAAGGATCTCAAGAAGATCCTTT
GATCTTTTCTACGGGGTCTGACGCTCAGTGGAACGAAAACTCACGTTAAGGGATTTTGGTCATGAGATTA
TCAAAAAGGATCTTCACCTAGATCCTTTTAAATTAAAAATGAAGTTTTAAATCAATCTAAAGTATATATG
AGTAAACTTGGTCTGACAGTTACCAATGCTTAATCAGTGAGGCACCTATCTCAGCGATCTGTCTATTTCG
TTCATCCATAGTTGCCTGACTCCCCGTCGTGTAGATAACTACGATACGGGAGGGCTTACCATCTGGCCCC
AGTGCTGCAATGATACCGCGAGACCCACGCTCACCGGCTCCAGATTTATCAGCAATAAACCAGCCAGCCG
GAAGGGCCGAGCGCAGAAGTGGTCCTGCAACTTTATCCGCCTCCATCCAGTCTATTAATTGTTGCCGGGA
AGCTAGAGTAAGTAGTTCGCCAGTTAATAGTTTGCGCAACGTTGTTGCCATTGCTACAGGCATCGTGGTG
TCACGCTCGTCGTTTGGTATGGCTTCATTCAGCTCCGGTTCCCAACGATCAAGGCGAGTTACATGATCCC
CCATGTTGTGCAAAAAAGCGGTTAGCTCCTTCGGTCCTCCGATCGTTGTCAGAAGTAAGTTGGCCGCAGT
GTTATCACTCATGGTTATGGCAGCACTGCATAATTCTCTTACTGTCATGCCATCCGTAAGATGCTTTTCT
GTGACTGGTGAGTACTCAACCAAGTCATTCTGAGAATAGTGTATGCGGCGACCGAGTTGCTCTTGCCCGG
CGTCAATACGGGATAATACCGCGCCACATAGCAGAACTTTAAAAGTGCTCATCATTGGAAAACGTTCTTC
GGGGCGAAAACTCTCAAGGATCTTACCGCTGTTGAGATCCAGTTCGATGTAACCCACTCGTGCACCCAAC
TGATCTTCAGCATCTTTTACTTTCACCAGCGTTTCTGGGTGAGCAAAAACAGGAAGGCAAAATGCCGCAA
AAAAGGGAATAAGGGCGACACGGAAATGTTGAATACTCATACTCTTCCTTTTTCAATATTATTGAAGCAT
TTATCAGGGTTATTGTCTCATGAGCGGATACATATTTGAATGTATTTAGAAAAATAAACAAATAGGGGTT
CCGCGCACATTTCCCCGAAAAGTGCCACCTG
[124 nt withheld, positions 7522-7645]
C
[91 nt withheld, positions 7647-7737]
A
[49 nt withheld, positions 7739-7787]
CCTTTGACGTTGGAGTCCACGTTCTTT
[37 nt withheld, positions 7815-7851]
ACCCTATCTCGGTCTATTCTTTTGATTTATAAGGGATTTTGCCGATTTCGGCCTATTGGTTAAAAAATGA
GCTGATTTAACAAAAATTTAACGCGAATTTTAACAAAATATTAACGCTTACAATTTCCATTCGCCATTCA
GGCTGCGCAACTGTTGGGAAGGGCGATCGGTGCGGGCCTCTTCGCTATTACGCCAGCTGGCGAAAGGGGG
ATGTGCTGCAAGGCGATTAAGTTGGGTAACGCCAGGGTTTTCCCAGTCACGACGTTGTAAAACGACGGCC
AGTGCCAAGCTGATCTATACATTGAATCAATATTGGCAATTAGCCATATTAGTCATTGGTTATATAGCAT
AAATCAATATTGGCTATTGGCCATTGCATACGTTGTATCTATATCATAATATGTACATTTATATTGGCTC
ATGTCCAATATGACCGCCATGTT
